>Addgene plasmid #198948 | pGL0_35 [aadA] | addgene full sequence | sequence record 403304 | Addgene NGS Result
TAGCGTGCGAACAGCACGCTATTGTTGTATCATTACTCGCATCCATTCTCAGGCTGTCTCGTCTCGTCTC
CGAGGTCTCAAATGAGGGAAGCGGTGATCGCCGAAGTATCGACTCAACTATCAGAGGTAGTTGGCGTCAT
CGAGCGCCATCTCGAACCGACGTTGCTGGCCGTACATTTGTACGGCTCTGCAGTGGATGGCGGCCTGAAG
CCACACAGTGATATTGATTTGCTGGTTACGGTGACCGTAAGGCTTGATGAAACAACGCGGCGAGCTTTGA
TCAACGACCTTTTGGAAACTTCGGCTTCCCCTGGAGAGAGCGAGATTCTCCGCGCTGTAGAAGTCACCAT
TGTTGTGCACGACGACATCATTCCGTGGCGTTATCCAGCTAAGCGCGAACTGCAATTTGGAGAATGGCAG
CGCAATGACATTCTTGCAGGTATCTTCGAGCCAGCCACGATCGACATTGATCTGGCTATCTTGCTGACAA
AAGCAAGAGAACATAGCGTTGCCTTGGTAGGTCCAGCGGCGGAGGAACTCTTTGATCCGGTTCCTGAACA
GGATCTATTTGAGGCGCTAAATGAAACCTTAACGCTATGGAACTCGCCGCCCGACTGGGCTGGCGATGAG
CGAAATGTAGTGCTTACGTTGTCCCGCATTTGGTACAGCGCAGTAACCGGCAAAATCGCGCCGAAGGATG
TCGCTGCCGACTGGGCAATGGAGCGCCTGCCGGCCCAGTATCAGCCCGTCATACTTGAAGCTAGACAGGC
TTATCTTGGACAAGAAGAAGATCGCTTGGCCTCGCGCGCAGATCAGTTGGAAGAATTTGTCCACTACGTG
AAAGGCGAGATCACCAAGGTAGTCGGCAAATAAGCTTTGAGACCACCCCAGGATACATAGATTACCACAA
CTCCGAGCCCTTCCACCTAGCGTGCTAACCACGCACGCTATTGTTGTATCCCATATAATGCAATCGTAGT
CTACCTGACTGTACTTAGAAATGTGGCTTCGCCTTTGCCCACGCACCTGATCGCTCCTCGTTTGCTTTTA
AGGACCGGACGAACCACAGAGCATTAGAAGGCTAGGTGGAGGCTCAGTGATGATAAGTCTGCGATGGTGG
ATGCATGTGTCATGGTCATAGCTGTTTCCTGTGTGAAATTGTTATCCGCTCAGAGGGCACAATCCTATTC
CGCGCTATCCGACAATCTCCAAGACATTAGGTGGAGTTCAGTTCGGCGTATGGCATATGTCGCTGGAAAG
AACATGTGAGCAAAAGGCCAGCAAAAGGCCAGGAACCGTAAAAAGGCCGCGTTGCTGGCGTTTTTCCATA
GGCTCCGCCCCCCTGACGAGCATCACAAAAATCGACGCTCAAGTCAGAGGTGGCGAAACCCGACAGGACT
ATAAAGATACCAGGCGTTTCCCCCTGGAAGCTCCCTCGTGCGCTCTCCTGTTCCGACCCTGCCGCTTACC
GGATACCTGTCCGCCTTTCTCCCTTCGGGAAGCGTGGCGCTTTCTCATAGCTCACGCTGTAGGTATCTCA
GTTCGGTGTAGGTCGTTCGCTCCAAGCTGGGCTGTGTGCACGAACCCCCCGTTCAGCCCGACCGCTGCGC
CTTATCCGGTAACTATCGTCTTGAGTCCAACCCGGTAAGACACGACTTATCGCCACTGGCAGCAGCCACT
GGTAACAGGATTAGCAGAGCGAGGTATGTAGGCGGTGCTACAGAGTTCTTGAAGTGGTGGCCTAACTACG
GCTACACTAGAAGAACAGTATTTGGTATCTGCGCTCTGCTGAAGCCAGTTACCTTCGGAAAAAGAGTTGG
TAGCTCTTGATCCGGCAAACAAACCACCGCTGGTAGCGGTGGTTTTTTTGTTTGCAAGCAGCAGATTACG
CGCAGAAAAAAAGGATCTCAAGAAGATCCTTTGATCTTTTCTACGGGGTCTGACGCTCTATTCAACAAAG
CCGCCGTCCCGTCAAGTCAGCGTAAATGGGTAGGGGGCTTCAAATCGTCCCCCCATACGATATAAGTTGT
TACTAGTGCTTGGATTCTCACCAATAAAAAACGCCCGGCGGCAACCGAGCGTTCTGAACAAATCCAGATG
GAGTTCTGAGGTCATTACTGGATCTATCAACAGGAGTCCAAGCGAGCTCGATATCAAATTACGCCCCGCC
CTGCCACTCATCGCAGTACTGTTGTAATTCATTAAGCATTCTGCCGACATGGAAGCCATCACAAACGGCA
TGATGAACCTGAATCGCCAGCGGCATCAGCACCTTGTCGCCTTGCGTATAATATTTGCCCATGGTGAAAA
CGGGGGCGAAGAAGTTGTCCATATTGGCCACGTTTAAATCAAAACTGGTGAAACTCACCCAGGGATTGGC
TGAGACGAAAAACATATTCTCAATAAACCCTTTAGGGAAATAGGCCAGGTTTTCACCGTAACACGCCACA
TCTTGCGAATATATGTGTAGAAACTGCCGGAAATCGTCGTGGTATTCACTCCAGAGCGATGAAAACGTTT
CAGTTTGCTCATGGAAAACGGTGTAACAAGGGTGAACACTATCCCATATCACCAGCTCACCGTCTTTCAT
TGCCATACGAAATTCCGGATGAGCATTCATCAGGCGGGCAAGAATGTGAATAAAGGCCGGATAAAACTTG
TGCTTATTTTTCTTTACGGTCTTTAAAAAGGCCGTAATATCCAGCTGAACGGTCTGGTTATAGGTACATT
GAGCAACTGACTGAAATGCCTCAAAATGTTCTTTACGATGCCATTGGGATATATCAACGGTGGTATATCC
AGTGATTTTTTTCTCCATTTTAGCTTCCTTAGCTCCTGAAAATCTCGATAACTCAAAAAATACGCCCGGT
AGTGATCTTATTTCATTATGGTGAAAGTTGGAACCTCTTACGTGCCGATCAACGTCTCATTGATACCTGA
AACAAAACCCATCGTACGGCCAAGGAAGTCTCCAATAACTGTGATCCACCACAAGCGCCAGGGTTTTCCC
AGTCACGACGTTGTAAAACGACGGCCAGTCATGCATAATCCGCACGCATCTGGAATAAGGAAGTGCCATT
CCGCCTGACCT
Features (pLannotate 1.2.2; 6 found; start..end, strand, type, name):
     82..870     +  CDS            aadA: S3AD_ECOLX - Experimental evidence at protein level: Swiss-Prot protein existence level 1. Mediates bacterial resistance to the antibiotics streptomycin and spectinomycin. From Escherichia coli.
   1323..1911    -  rep_origin     ori: high-copy-number ColE1/pMB1/pBR322/pUC origin of replication
   2044..2138    -  terminator     lambda t0 terminator: transcription terminator from phage lambda
   2162..2818    -  CDS            cat: CAT_ECOLX - Experimental evidence at protein level: Swiss-Prot protein existence level 1. This enzyme is an effector of chloramphenicol resistance in bacteria. From Escherichia coli. This protein is used as a marker in many commonly used cloning vectors, such as pACYC184.
   2819..2921    -  promoter       cat promoter: promoter of the E. coli cat gene encoding chloramphenicol acetyltransferase
   2996..3039    -  CDS            lacZα (fragment): LacZα fragment of β-galactosidase; lacZ fragment
