[The description below was written by a language model from this plasmid's Addgene catalogue record and pLannotate feature annotations shown in this document.]
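Description:
pGL0_35 [aadA] is a small (about 3.1 kb) synthetic biology plasmid that serves as a Level 0 part, meaning it stores a single basic genetic element for use in a hierarchical, modular assembly scheme. It is built on the pGLDV_17 backbone and is maintained in E. coli at high copy through a ColE1/pMB1/pUC-type origin of replication. Selection of the storage plasmid itself relies on chloramphenicol resistance, provided by a cat (chloramphenicol acetyltransferase) gene driven by its native cat promoter and followed by the phage lambda t0 terminator. A short lacZα remnant is also annotated, probably left over from a screening cassette that the part replaced, although the record does not say so. The record also notes that a portion of the plasmid derives from the SEVA plasmid collection.

The stored part is aadA, an aminoglycoside adenylyltransferase gene that confers resistance to streptomycin and spectinomycin. The catalogue lists its source species as Shigella flexneri (spelled slightly differently in the entry), while the automated annotation matches the coding sequence to the E. coli reference protein; this type of resistance gene is widely shared among enteric bacteria. No promoter or terminator is annotated around aadA, so the record does not establish whether the part includes its own regulatory sequences, nor does it state the assembly method or flanking restriction sites. Based on the associated work, which describes high-throughput identification of functional origins of replication in non-model bacteria, this part is presumably intended as a selectable marker module to be combined with other parts into higher-level plasmids.
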