Addgene plasmid #198948: pGL0_35 [aadA]
Purpose: Level 0 part
Depositing lab: Charlie Gilbert & Nili Ostrov & Cultivarium Tools. Depositing organization: Cultivarium, Convergent Research. Publication: A scalable framework for high-throughput identification of functional origins of replication in non-model bacteria. Gilbert C, Brumwell SL, Crits-Christoph A, Kang SC, Martin-Moldes Z, Alsharif W, Esmurria A, Nguyen M-A, Lee HH, Ostrov N. bioRxiv 2023.05.19.541510 10.1101/2023.05.19.541510.
Backbone
  Vector backbone: pGLDV_17
  Vector type: Synthetic Biology
Growth in bacteria
  Bacterial resistance: Chloramphenicol, 25 μg/mL
  Growth temperature: 37°C
  Growth strain: E. coli Zymo 10B
  Copy number: High Copy
Gene/Insert
  Gene/Insert name: aadA
  Species: Shigella flexneria
  Cloning method: Unknown
Resource information
  A portion of this plasmid was derived from a plasmid made by: https://seva-plasmids.com/
Terms and licenses: Academic/Nonprofit Terms; Industry Terms: Not Available to Industry
How to cite: pGL0_35 [aadA] was a gift from Charlie Gilbert & Nili Ostrov & Cultivarium Tools (Addgene plasmid # 198948 ; http://n2t.net/addgene:198948 ; RRID:Addgene_198948)
